>Addgene plasmid #99369 | pNOC-CRISPR-compact | depositor full sequence | sequence record 182804 | pNOC-CRISPR-compact sequence 10166 bps
ACCGGTTTCTTAGACGGATCGCTTGCCTGTAACTTACACGCGCCTCGTATCTTTTAATGATGGAATAATT
TGGGAATTTACTCTGTGTTTATTTATTTTTATGTTTTGTATTTGGATTTTAGAAAGTAAATAAAGAAGGT
AGAAGAGTTACGGAATGAAGAAAAAAAAATAAACAAAGGTTTAAAAAATTTCAACAAAAAGCGTACTTTA
CATATATATTTATTAGACAAGAAAAGCAGATTAAATAGATATACATTCGATTAACGATAAGTAAAATGTA
AAATCACAGGATTTTCGTGTGTGGTCTTCTACACAGACAAGATGAAACAATTCGGCATTAATACCTGAGA
GCAGGAAGTACAAGATAAAAGGTAGTATTTGTTGGCGATCCCCCTAGAGTCTTTTACATCTTCGGAAAAC
AAAAACTATTTTTTCTTTAATTTCTTTTTTTACTTTCTATTTTTAATTTATATATTTATATTAAAAAATT
TAAATTATAATTATTTTTATAGCACGTGATGAAAAGGACCCAGGTGGCACTTTTCGGGGAAATGTGCGCG
GAACCCCTATTTGTTTATTTTTCTAAATACATTCAAATATGTATCCGCTCATGAGACAATAACCCTGATA
AATGCTTCAATAATATTGAAAAAGGAAGAGTATGAGTATTCAACATTTCCGTGTCGCCCTTATTCCCTTT
TTTGCGGCATTTTGCCTTCCTGTTTTTGCTCACCCAGAAACGCTGGTGAAAGTAAAAGATGCTGAAGATC
AGTTGGGTGCACGAGTGGGTTACATCGAACTGGATCTCAACAGCGGTAAGATCCTTGAGAGTTTTCGCCC
CGAAGAACGTTTTCCAATGATGAGCACTTTTAAAGTTCTGCTATGTGGCGCGGTATTATCCCGTATTGAC
GCCGGGCAAGAGCAACTCGGTCGCCGCATACACTATTCTCAGAATGACTTGGTTGAGTACTCACCAGTCA
CAGAAAAGCATCTTACGGATGGCATGACAGTAAGAGAATTATGCAGTGCTGCCATAACCATGAGTGATAA
CACTGCGGCCAACTTACTTCTGACAACGATCGGAGGACCGAAGGAGCTAACCGCTTTTTTGCACAACATG
GGGGATCATGTAACTCGCCTTGATCGTTGGGAACCGGAGCTGAATGAAGCCATACCAAACGACGAGCGTG
ACACCACGATGCCTGTAGCAATGGCAACAACGTTGCGCAAACTATTAACTGGCGAACTACTTACTCTAGC
TTCCCGGCAACAATTAATAGACTGGATGGAGGCGGATAAAGTTGCAGGACCACTTCTGCGCTCGGCCCTT
CCGGCTGGCTGGTTTATTGCTGATAAATCTGGAGCCGGTGAGCGTGGGTCTCGCGGTATCATTGCAGCAC
TGGGGCCAGATGGTAAGCCCTCCCGTATCGTAGTTATCTACACGACGGGGAGTCAGGCAACTATGGATGA
ACGAAATAGACAGATCGCTGAGATAGGTGCCTCACTGATTAAGCATTGGTAACTGTCAGACCAAGTTTAC
TCATATATACTTTAGATTGATTTAAAACTTCATTTTTAATTTAAAAGGATCTAGGTGAAGATCCTTTTTG
ATAATCTCATGACCAAAATCCCTTAACGTGAGTTTTCGTTCCACTGAGCGTCAGACCCCGTAGAAAAGAT
CAAAGGATCTTCTTGAGATCCTTTTTTTCTGCGCGTAATCTGCTGCTTGCAAACAAAAAAACCACCGCTA
CCAGCGGTGGTTTGTTTGCCGGATCAAGAGCTACCAACTCTTTTTCCGAAGGTAACTGGCTTCAGCAGAG
CGCAGATACCAAATACTGTTCTTCTAGTGTAGCCGTAGTTAGGCCACCACTTCAAGAACTCTGTAGCACC
GCCTACATACCTCGCTCTGCTAATCCTGTTACCAGTGGCTGCTGCCAGTGGCGATAAGTCGTGTCTTACC
GGGTTGGACTCAAGACGATAGTTACCGGATAAGGCGCAGCGGTCGGGCTGAACGGGGGGTTCGTGCACAC
AGCCCAGCTTGGAGCGAACGACCTACACCGAACTGAGATACCTACAGCGTGAGCTATGAGAAAGCGCCAC
GCTTCCCGAAGGGAGAAAGGCGGACAGGTATCCGGTAAGCGGCAGGGTCGGAACAGGAGAGCGCACGAGG
GAGCTTCCAGGGGGAAACGCCTGGTATCTTTATAGTCCTGTCGGGTTTCGCCACCTCTGACTTGAGCGTC
GATTTTTGTGATGCTCGTCAGGGGGGCGGAGCCTATGGAAAAACGCCAGCAACGCGGCCTTTTTACGGTT
CCTGGCCTTTTGCTGGCCTTTTGCTCACATGTTTAAACACTAGTGCGGCCGCCATGGCCTCTAGTGGATC
AGCTTGCATGCCTGCAGGAGACGATATCACCTCTTCTGTTTCCACGATAAAAATAGACTGCTCATTTCTT
CGTCGTCTTCATCGTCTGCTTTTTCTGCTTCGCCTCTGTCTGGGGTCTGAAACCACTACACACACACACA
ACACTCGTACTCCCACTTTCACAAAAGCGTAAGCTCACCGGCTTTTCTTACACGTACATTTTAGTGGATC
CCATCACGCCACTACCACGCCCGCGGGGGATGGAACGGAGGGGAGAGAGAGAAGGGGGAAGCATGGATGA
ATGAGACATTGAGGGAAAGGAGGGGAGGGAGCAGTCCATCAGGGCGCTACCTCTCTTGTCCCCCAAACCC
TGTTGAGCCGTTCAACATGTTTCATGTTTCCTCCCTCCCCCCTTCCCTCCCTGGCCTTTCCGCGGAGCCA
TTCAAGTGACGTCTGGACCGCACCGTAACAAAATCGTTTCTATGGGGGGTTTGTTTGACAACCACGTCTT
CAGCGTTTTTAAAAAAAAAAGCGGGCAAGCCCTCTCACCCTCACTCATGCCCATCCTCCTCCTCTCCTGC
GGAACATTCTTACAAAAGGCGTAACTCGACGACAACTCAAAGAACGACAAACATCAATCCCAAAAAAAAA
ATCTCTACTCGTCTCTCTTGGATCTTTCCAATTGTCAGACCTTCCTCTTCTTTTTCGGGCTAGCCACCAT
GGACGCGTAGTCGGGCACGTCGTAGGGGTATCCGGCCAGGATGCGCTCGCACAGGCGCCAGCCGGTTACC
CCGTTGATGGTCACGCGGAACAACAGCGAGCCATCCGGGTTGATCAGCCGCTCGTCAATGATCTTATTGC
CGTTCCACAGGGTGCCGGTCACCGTGATCTTCTTGCCGTCGAACACGGCAATGCCCTCGTAAGGACGGCC
GAAGTAGTCAATCATGTTCGGCGTCACACCGTCGATGACCAGCGTCCCGTAGTGCAGTATCACCTTGAAG
TGGTGATCGTCCACGGGGTACACAACCTTGAAGATCTTCTCGATCTGGCCCATTTGGTCCCCGCTCAGGC
CCTCGTAGGGAATGATGACGTGGATGTCGATCTTCAGGCCGTTCTCGCCGCTCAGGACGATGCGCTGGAT
TGGGGTCACGGAGACGCCCAGGTTCTGGAAAAGCGAGGACACACCGCCCTGCTCCAGCACCTGGTCGAGG
TTATAGCCAGCTGTCTGCCGCCAGTCGCCCACGAAGTCCTCGAGAGTAAACACCATGTTAACGGACCCGC
TGCCGGACCCGTCAGCCCTGCTGTCTCCACCGAGCTGAGAGAGGTCGATTCTTGTTTCATAGAGCCCCGT
AATTGACTGATGAATCAGTGTGGCGTCCAGGACCTCCTTTGTAGAGGTGTACCGCTTTCTGTCTATGGTG
GTGTCGAAGTACTTGAAGGCTGCAGGCGCGCCCAAGTTGGTCAGAGTAAACAAGTGGATAATGTTTTCTG
CCTGCTCCCTGATGGGCTTATCCCTGTGCTTATTGTAAGCAGAAAGCACCTTATCGAGGTTAGCGTCGGC
GAGGATCACTCTTTTGGAGAATTCGCTTATTTGCTCGATGATCTCATCAAGGTAGTGTTTGTGTTGTTCC
ACGAACAGCTGCTTCTGCTCATTATCTTCGGGAGACCCTTTGAGCTTTTCATAGTGGCTGGCCAGATACA
AGAAATTAACGTATTTAGAGGGCAGTGCCAGCTCGTTACCTTTCTGCAGCTCGCCCGCACTAGCGAGCAT
TCGTTTCCGGCCGTTTTCAAGCTCAAAGAGAGAGTACTTGGGAAGCTTAATGATGAGGTCTTTTTTGACC
TCTTTATATCCTTTCGCCTCGAGAAAGTCGATGGGGTTTTTTTCGAAGCTTGATCGCTCCATGATTGTGA
TGCCCAGCAGTTCCTTGACGCTTTTGAGTTTTTTAGACTTCCCTTTCTCCACTTTGGCCACAACCAGTAC
ACTGTAAGCGACTGTAGGAGAATCGAATCCGCCGTATTTCTTGGGGTCCCAATCTTTTTTGCGTGCGATC
AGCTTGTCGCTGTTCCTTTTCGGGAGGATACTTTCCTTGGAGAAGCCTCCGGTCTGTACTTCGGTCTTTT
TAACGATGTTCACCTGCGGCATGGACAGGACCTTCCGGACTGTCGCGAAATCCCTACCCTTGTCCCACAC
GATTTCTCCTGTTTCTCCGTTTGTTTCGATAAGTGGTCGCTTCCGAATCTCTCCATTGGCCAGTGTAATC
TCGGTCTTGAAAAAATTCATAATATTGCTGTAAAAGAAGTACTTAGCGGTGGCCTTGCCTATTTCCTGCT
CAGACTTTGCGATCATTTTCCTAACATCGTACACTTTATAGTCTCCGTAAACAAATTCAGATTCAAGCTT
GGGATATTTTTTGATAAGTGCAGTGCCTACCACTGCATTCAGGTAGGCATCATGCGCATGGTGGTAATTG
TTGATCTCTCTCACCTTATAAAACTGAAAGTCCTTTCTGAAATCTGAGACCAGCTTAGACTTCAGAGTAA
TAACTTTCACCTCTCGAATCAGTTTGTCATTTTCATCGTACTTGGTGTTCATGCGTGAATCGAGAATTTG
GGCCACGTGCTTGGTGATCTGGCGTGTCTCAACAAGCTGCCTTTTGATGAAGCCGGCTTTATCCAACTCA
GACAGGCCACCTCGTTCAGCCTTAGTCAGATTATCGAACTTCCGTTGTGTGATCAGTTTGGCGTTCAGCA
GCTGCCGCCAATAATTTTTCATTTTCTTGACAACTTCTTCTGAGGGGACGTTATCACTCTTCCCTCTATT
TTTATCGGATCTTGTCAACACTTTATTATCAATAGAATCATCTTTGAGAAAAGACTGGGGCACGATATGA
TCCACGTCGTAGTCGGAGAGCCGATTGATGTCCAGTTCCTGATCCACGTACATGTCCCTGCCGTTCTGCA
GGTAGTACAGGTAGAGCTTCTCATTCTGAAGCTGGGTGTTTTCAACTGGGTGTTCCTTAAGGATTTGGGA
CCCCAGTTCTTTTATACCCTCTTCAATCCTCTTCATCCTTTCCCTACTGTTCTTCTGTCCCTTCTGGGTA
GTTTGGTTCTCTCGGGCCATCTCGATAACGATATTCTCGGGCTTATGCCTTCCCATTACTTTGACGAGTT
CATCCACGACCTTAACGGTCTGCAGTATTCCCTTTTTGATAGCTGGGCTACCTGCAAGATTAGCGATGTG
CTCGTGAAGACTGTCCCCCTGGCCAGAAACTTGTGCTTTCTGGATGTCCTCCTTAAAGGTGAGAGAGTCA
TCATGGATCAACTGCATGAAGTTCCGGTTGGCAAATCCATCGGACTTAAGAAAATCCAGGATTGTCTTTC
CACTCTGCTTGTCTCGGATCCCATTGATCAGTTTTCTTGACAGCCGCCCCCATCCTGTATATCGGCGCCT
CTTGAGCTGTTTCATGACTTTGTCGTCGAAGAGATGAGCGTAAGTTTTCAAGCGTTCTTCAATCATCTCC
CTATCTTCAAACAACGTAAGGGTGAGGACAATGTCCTCAAGAATGTCCTCGTTCTCCTCATTGTCCAGGA
AGTCCTTGTCTTTAATGATTTTCAGGAGATCGTGATACGTTCCCAGGGATGCGTTGAAGCGATCCTCCAC
TCCGCTGATTTCAACAGAGTCGAAACATTCAATCTTTTTGAAATAGTCTTCTTTGAGCTGTTTCACGGTA
ACTTTCCGGTTCGTCTTGAAGAGGAGGTCCACGATAGCTTTCTTCTGCTCTCCAGACAGGAATGCTGGCT
TTCTCATCCCTTCTGTGACGTATTTGACCTTGGTGAGCTCGTTATAAACTGTGAAGTACTCGTACAGCAG
AGAGTGTTTAGGAAGCACCTTTTCGTTAGGCAGATTTTTATCAAAGTTAGTCATCCTTTCGATGAAGGAC
TGGGCAGAGGCCCCCTTATCCACGACTTCCTCGAAGTTCCAGGGAGTGATGGTCTCTTCTGATTTGCGAG
TCATCCACGCGAATCTGGAATTTCCCCGGGCGAGGGGGCCTACATAGTAGGGTATCCGAAATGTGAGGAT
TTTCTCAATCTTTTCCCTGTTATCTTTCAAAAAGGGGTAGAAATCCTCTTGCCGCCTGAGGATAGCGTGC
AGTTCGCCCAGGTGAATCTGGTGGGGGATGCTTCCATTGTCGAAAGTGCGCTGTTTGCGCAACAGATCTT
CTCTGTTAAGCTTTACCAGCAGCTCCTCGGTGCCGTCCATTTTTTCCAAGATGGGCTTAATAAATTTGTA
AAATTCCTCCTGGCTTGCTCCGCCGTCAATGTATCCGGCGTAGCCATTTTTAGACTGATCGAAGAAAATT
TCCTTGTACTTCTCAGGCAGTTGCTGTCTGACAAGGGCCTTCAGCAAAGTCAAGTCTTGGTGGTGCTCAT
CATAGCGCTTGATCATACTAGCGCTCAGCGGAGCTTTGGTGATCTCCGTGTTCACTCGCAGAATATCACT
CAGCAGAATGGCGTCTGACAGGTTCTTTGCCGCCAAAAAAAGGTCTGCGTACTGGTCGCCGATCTGGGCC
AGCAGATTGTCGAGATCATCATCGTAGGTGTCTTTGCTCAGTTGAAGCTTGGCATCTTCGGCCAGGTCGA
AGTTAGATTTAAAGTTGGGGGTCAGCCCGAGTGACAGGGCGATAAGATTACCAAACAGGCCGTTCTTCTT
CTCCCCAGGGAGCTGTGCGATGAGGTTTTCGAGCCGCCGGGATTTGGACAGCCTAGCGCTCAGGATTGCT
TTGGCGTCAACTCCGGATGCGTTGATCGGGTTCTCTTCGAAAAGCTGATTGTAAGTCTGAACCAGTTGGA
TAAAGAGTTTGTCGACATCGCTGTTGTCTGGGTTCAGGTCCCCCTCGATGAGGAAGTGTCCCCGAAATTT
GATCATATGCGCCAGCGCGAGATAGATCAACCGCAAGTCAGCCTTATCAGTACTGTCTACAAGCTTCTTC
CTCAGATGATATATGGTTGGGTACTTTTCATGGTACGCCACCTCGTCCACGATATTGCCAAAGATTGGGT
GGCGCTCGTGCTTTTTATCCTCCTCCACCAAAAAGGACTCCTCCAGCCTATGGAAGAAAGAGTCATCCAC
CTTAGCCATCTCATTACTAAAGATCTCCTGCAGGTAGCAGATCCGATTCTTTCTGCGGGTATATCTGCGC
CGTGCTGTTCTTTTGAGCCGCGTGGCTTCGGCCGTCTCCCCGGAGTCGAACAGGAGGGCGCCAATGAGGT
TCTTCTTTATGCTGTGGCGATCGGTATTGCCCAGAACTTTGAATTTTTTGCTCGGCACCTTGTACTCGTC
CGTAATGACGGCCCAGCCGACGCTGTTTGTGCCGATATCGAGCCCAATGGAGTACTTCTTGTCCACCTTC
CGCTTTTTCTTGGGCATGCTCGAGGGTTGCGTGTGTATCTGTGTGCAGTGGATATTGTTACCGAGTTTGG
TGAGCGTGAGTCCGTTAGTGCCCTGGTGGTGGTGGATTAGGAGAGTGGGTGACTCGGTGTCCATGGCTTT
CTTCGCTCATTATAGGAGGGGAAAGGAATGAGGGAGGGTGGGGAGACCGCGTCTGTTGTTGACCACCGAT
TTACTTCTTGCCTCCCTTCCCCTCCCTCCCCTCAATCCGTACGACACAAATAGTAGCCGAGTGTCTGCTG
CAGAGCGCATGATTAGTGTGGTAGACAACGAGGGAGGGAAGGATGTACAGGGCATGGCACGGAGAAGCGA
TGGTGGCCAGGAAGAGGAGAGGTCGCGAGAACAGGATGTGTTGCGAATGGATAAAAACAGAAAGCGATGG
CTCTGGGCTTCGAAAGCAGGGGACATTAGGACGTGTAGACCATCTCGACGGATCCCTCTGTATCTCTGTT
GTGCGTGAATGTTTTCTGTGCACGTGTAGTGTGTGAGAGTAGAACCCGGGAACTCGAACAGAGAAAAGCA
TGGGTGGCTGTGGTGTGGAGGCTTCGTTCCCACCACATGCCCTTCTCCTTCGCCTCGCCTCTCCCTGCCT
TCTTCCACGCACCCTTGCGCCCCTCGTTCTCAATACCTGGCTCACTTCCACCATTCAAACAACCATCACG
ATACAGGCATTTATCTATCGTTGAAGACTTCTTCCTCCGGTAGATCTTAGCCAAGGTAAGAAGAGGGGCA
TGCAGCAAGGAGAAAGAAATGATGCATGATGAGGAATAGAAGGGGAGGAGGGAGGGATATGATGGGAAGC
GAAAGCGCATATTCTGGTGGTCTGCTGCCTGATGGGGACGCGTCTAGCTGTGACACTGAGGACGGTGGCT
GCTGGTGGCTGCGGGCGCTGCCTTGGTGATCAATGGGAGTAAAGGGAGGGAAGGAGGTAGCGTGAACGGA
TGACGCGGAGAAGTTTAGGGGTCTCTTTACGTATCGCCCCTGCCGCCCGCCTCTCTGCGATAAATGTGCC
TGTTACCCTGCAGCCTCTATTCTTCACTGTGTTCCTGTTTTCCAACAGCCTCTATTCTTCCCTGTCTTTT
GTTGCAGTGGCGTCATCCTCTCTTTGCCCCAGTCGTCGTTCTCTCGACTCACTCACTCCCCCCCTCCTTC
CCTCCCTCCATCCACAGAATCGATGAAGAGCAGGCCTTGGCTCTTCGTTTTAGAGCTAGAAATAGCAAGT
TAAAATAAGGCTAGTCCGTTATCAACTTGAAAAAGTGGCACCGAGTCGGTGCTTTTGGCCGGCATGGTCC
CAGCCTCCTCGCTGGCGCCGGCTGGGCAACATGCTTCGGCATGGCGAATGGGACTCCTGGGTACCATGGG
AAAGAAAGGATGAGAAAGGAGAAAGGACATCTAGATAACCGGCATATCACGGTGGTGTATTAGTGTAGAA
TAGTGAAGAGAAGACTTGGGAAAATGTGTAGGAAAGGTTGTTTCTGTGTATGTGGGTTGGGATGGGTGGC
TGTTTGAGAAGGAACAGCGGGCAGGGCGATGTAGTGCTGAACGGGCACGGAACCACTGAGACTGAAGGAA
GTAGGGAGAGAGAGGGGCAGGGGACGTGCACTTTAATCTTTGCCTCGGTAGAGTATACCCATGCAAGAGT
ATGTGGCCACCTGTGGTGGCTTTTGGCCAGGTCTGGTGCAGTGCCAATCATCTCCCATCAATAATACAAC
TTCAGAACAACGGCGCATTGATGGGGAGAGAGAAAGTAAATTTAAGTAAGGGGTACGTAGTAGAGGATTC
AACTGAAATATTTTCGAGGAGCGGTTGGGAAGTTGACCGATTGAAAGGAGAAGGGAGGGGAGCAGGTGTG
ATAGTCATGTGTAAAGTAATTCTTTTTTGCCGTCGTCACACAATCCACATCAATGATAAAATATGTTTAA
GGATCAATCACACGGAGTCGGTCATAAGGCAACCGCAAACGCAATGCAAACTAGCAAGCAAGCAGGACCA
CAACAACAACCATTACCATCACAGGCGACAGCAGCAGCAGCTGCAGCAGCAGCAAGGCAAGCAAAGGCCA
TCTGCGCGTGGACTTTTCCAGGCACCGGCTTTAAGCGTAATTTTCAATGATTGTTGTCCGTGTATCCTCT
CACCCTTTCACCGCTTGCGCGCACGTGAGCAGCACAACTGGTAATGCCCGAGGACAATAGACGAGGAAAA
AGAAGAAGAAAAATGAAGAGGGAGTGATGAAGAAGAAGAGAAGAATAAAAGAAGACAGAAAAGAAGATAA
AAAAGTCAAAAGACGACAAAGACGGAAAAAAAAGAAACGCGCAATTTTAACACCAGCAACGACGACGAAA
AGGGCGTCAGCTTTGC
Features (pLannotate 1.2.2; 8 found; start..end, strand, type, name):
     17..520     -  misc_feature   CEN/ARS: S. cerevisiae CEN6 centromere fused to an autonomously replicating sequence
    557..661     +  promoter       AmpR promoter: bla
    662..1522    +  CDS            AmpR: β-lactamase; bla; confers resistance to ampicillin, carbenicillin, and related antibiotics
   1693..2281    +  rep_origin     ori: high-copy-number ColE1/pMB1/pBR322/pUC origin of replication
   2381..2398    -  misc_feature   MCS (fragment): pUC18/19 multiple cloning site
   3114..3629    -  CDS            LUCI_OPLGR (fragment): Experimental evidence at protein level: Swiss-Prot protein existence level 1. Catalytic subunit of oplophorus-luciferin 2-monooxygenase. Oxidoreductase that converts coelenterazine (the oplophorus luciferin) to coelenteramide under emission of blue light with a maximum at 454 nm. Is also active with bisdeoxycoelenterazine. From Oplophorus gracilirostris (Luminous shrimp).
   3663..7765    -  CDS            Cas9 (fragment): Cas9 (Csn1) endonuclease from the Streptococcus pyogenes Type II CRISPR/Cas system generates RNA-guided double strand breaks in DNA
   9007..9082    +  misc_RNA       gRNA scaffold: guide RNA scaffold for the Streptococcus pyogenes CRISPR/Cas9 system
