>Addgene plasmid #99369 | pNOC-CRISPR-compact | addgene full sequence | sequence record 202024 | Addgene NGS Result
GGCACTTTTCGGGGAAATGTGCGCGGAACCCCTATTTGTTTATTTTTCTAAATACATTCAAATATGTATC
CGCTCATGAGACAATAACCCTGATAAATGCTTCAATAATATTGAAAAAGGAAGAGTATGAGTATTCAACA
TTTCCGTGTCGCCCTTATTCCCTTTTTTGCGGCATTTTGCCTTCCTGTTTTTGCTCACCCAGAAACGCTG
GTGAAAGTAAAAGATGCTGAAGATCAGTTGGGTGCACGAGTGGGTTACATCGAACTGGATCTCAACAGCG
GTAAGATCCTTGAGAGTTTTCGCCCCGAAGAACGTTTTCCAATGATGAGCACTTTTAAAGTTCTGCTATG
TGGCGCGGTATTATCCCGTATTGACGCCGGGCAAGAGCAACTCGGTCGCCGCATACACTATTCTCAGAAT
GACTTGGTTGAGTACTCACCAGTCACAGAAAAGCATCTTACGGATGGCATGACAGTAAGAGAATTATGCA
GTGCTGCCATAACCATGAGTGATAACACTGCGGCCAACTTACTTCTGACAACGATCGGAGGACCGAAGGA
GCTAACCGCTTTTTTGCACAACATGGGGGATCATGTAACTCGCCTTGATCGTTGGGAACCGGAGCTGAAT
GAAGCCATACCAAACGACGAGCGTGACACCACGATGCCTGTAGCAATGGCAACAACGTTGCGCAAACTAT
TAACTGGCGAACTACTTACTCTAGCTTCCCGGCAACAATTAATAGACTGGATGGAGGCGGATAAAGTTGC
AGGACCACTTCTGCGCTCGGCCCTTCCGGCTGGCTGGTTTATTGCTGATAAATCTGGAGCCGGTGAGCGT
GGGTCTCGCGGTATCATTGCAGCACTGGGGCCAGATGGTAAGCCCTCCCGTATCGTAGTTATCTACACGA
CGGGGAGTCAGGCAACTATGGATGAACGAAATAGACAGATCGCTGAGATAGGTGCCTCACTGATTAAGCA
TTGGTAACTGTCAGACCAAGTTTACTCATATATACTTTAGATTGATTTAAAACTTCATTTTTAATTTAAA
AGGATCTAGGTGAAGATCCTTTTTGATAATCTCATGACCAAAATCCCTTAACGTGAGTTTTCGTTCCACT
GAGCGTCAGACCCCGTAGAAAAGATCAAAGGATCTTCTTGAGATCCTTTTTTTCTGCGCGTAATCTGCTG
CTTGCAAACAAAAAAACCACCGCTACCAGCGGTGGTTTGTTTGCCGGATCAAGAGCTACCAACTCTTTTT
CCGAAGGTAACTGGCTTCAGCAGAGCGCAGATACCAAATACTGTTCTTCTAGTGTAGCCGTAGTTAGGCC
ACCACTTCAAGAACTCTGTAGCACCGCCTACATACCTCGCTCTGCTAATCCTGTTACCAGTGGCTGCTGC
CAGTGGCGATAAGTCGTGTCTTACCGGGTTGGACTCAAGACGATAGTTACCGGATAAGGCGCAGCGGTCG
GGCTGAACGGGGGGTTCGTGCACACAGCCCAGCTTGGAGCGAACGACCTACACCGAACTGAGATACCTAC
AGCGTGAGCTATGAGAAAGCGCCACGCTTCCCGAAGGGAGAAAGGCGGACAGGTATCCGGTAAGCGGCAG
GGTCGGAACAGGAGAGCGCACGAGGGAGCTTCCAGGGGGAAACGCCTGGTATCTTTATAGTCCTGTCGGG
TTTCGCCACCTCTGACTTGAGCGTCGATTTTTGTGATGCTCGTCAGGGGGGCGGAGCCTATGGAAAAACG
CCAGCAACGCGGCCTTTTTACGGTTCCTGGCCTTTTGCTGGCCTTTTGCTCACATGTTCTTTCCTGCGTT
ATCCCCTGATTCTGTGGATAACCGTATTACCGCCTTTGAGTGAGCTGATACCGCTCGCCGCAGCCGAACG
ACCGAGCGCAGCGAGTCAGTGAGCGAGGAAGCTGGTCACTGGATTTTGGTTTTAGGAATTAGAAATTTTA
TTGATAGAAGTATTTTACAAATACAAATACATACTAAGGGTTTCTTATATGCTCAACACATGAGCGAAAC
CCTATAAGAACCCTAATTCCCTTATCTGGGAACTACTCACACATTATTCTGGAGAAAAATAGAGAGAGAT
AGATTTGTAGAGAGAGACTGGTGATTTTTGCGGACTCCGGTCGGCATCTACTACTAGTGCGGCCGCCATG
GCCTCTAGTGGATCAGCTTGCATGCCTGCAGGAGACGATATCACCTCTTCTGTTTCCACGATAAAAATAG
ACTGCTCATTTCTTCGTCGTCTTCATCGTCTGCTTTTTCTGCTTCGCCTCTGTCTGGGGTCTGAAACCAC
TACACACACACACAACACTCGTACTCCCACTTTCACAAAAGCGTAAGCTCACCGGCTTTTCTTACACGTA
CATTTTAGTGGATCCCATCACGCCACTACCACGCCCGCGGGGGATGGAACGGAGGGGAGAGAGAGAAGGG
GGAAGCATGGATGAATGAGACATTGAGGGAAAGGAGGGGAGGGAGCAGTCCATCAGGGCGCTACCTCTCT
TGTCCCCCAAACCCTGTTGAGCCGTTCAACATGTTTCATGTTTCCTCCCTCCCCCCTTCCCTCCCTGGCC
TTTCCGCGGAGCCATTCAAGTGACGTCTGGACCGCACCGTAACAAAATCGTTTCTATGGGGGGTTTGTTT
GACAACCACGTCTTCAGCGTTTTTAAAAAAAAAAGCGGGCAAGCCCTCTCACCCTCACTCATGCCCATCC
TCCTCCTCTCCTGCGGAACATTCTTACAAAAGGCGTAACTCGACGACAACTCAAAGAACGACAAACATCA
ATCCCAAAAAAAAAATCTCTACTCGTCTCTCTTGGATCTTTCCAATTGTCAGACCTTCCTCTTCTTTTTC
GGGCTAGCCACCATGGACGCGTAGTCGGGCACGTCGTAGGGGTATCCGGCCAGGATGCGCTCGCACAGGC
GCCAGCCGGTTACCCCGTTGATGGTCACGCGGAACAACAGCGAGCCATCCGGGTTGATCAGCCGCTCGTC
AATGATCTTATTGCCGTTCCACAGGGTGCCGGTCACCGTGATCTTCTTGCCGTCGAACACGGCAATGCCC
TCGTAAGGACGGCCGAAGTAGTCAATCATGTTCGGCGTCACACCGTCGATGACCAGCGTCCCGTAGTGCA
GTATCACCTTGAAGTGGTGATCGTCCACGGGGTACACAACCTTGAAGATCTTCTCGATCTGGCCCATTTG
GTCCCCGCTCAGGCCCTCGTAGGGAATGATGACGTGGATGTCGATCTTCAGGCCGTTCTCGCCGCTCAGG
ACGATGCGCTGGATTGGGGTCACGGAGACGCCCAGGTTCTGGAAAAGCGAGGACACACCGCCCTGCTCCA
GCACCTGGTCGAGGTTATAGCCAGCTGTCTGCCGCCAGTCGCCCACGAAGTCCTCGAGAGTAAACACCAT
GTTAACGGACCCGCTGCCGGACCCGTCAGCCCTGCTGTCTCCACCGAGCTGAGAGAGGTCGATTCTTGTT
TCATAGAGCCCCGTAATTGACTGATGAATCAGTGTGGCGTCCAGGACCTCCTTTGTAGAGGTGTACCGCT
TTCTGTCTATGGTGGTGTCGAAGTACTTGAAGGCTGCAGGCGCGCCCAAGTTGGTCAGAGTAAACAAGTG
GATAATGTTTTCTGCCTGCTCCCTGATGGGCTTATCCCTGTGCTTATTGTAAGCAGAAAGCACCTTATCG
AGGTTAGCGTCGGCGAGGATCACTCTTTTGGAGAATTCGCTTATTTGCTCGATGATCTCATCAAGGTAGT
GTTTGTGTTGTTCCACGAACAGCTGCTTCTGCTCATTATCTTCGGGAGACCCTTTGAGCTTTTCATAGTG
GCTGGCCAGATACAAGAAATTAACGTATTTAGAGGGCAGTGCCAGCTCGTTACCTTTCTGCAGCTCGCCC
GCACTAGCGAGCATTCGTTTCCGGCCGTTTTCAAGCTCAAAGAGAGAGTACTTGGGAAGCTTAATGATGA
GGTCTTTTTTGACCTCTTTATATCCTTTCGCCTCGAGAAAGTCGATGGGGTTTTTTTCGAAGCTTGATCG
CTCCATGATTGTGATGCCCAGCAGTTCCTTGACGCTTTTGAGTTTTTTAGACTTCCCTTTCTCCACTTTG
GCCACAACCAGTACACTGTAAGCGACTGTAGGAGAATCGAATCCGCCGTATTTCTTGGGGTCCCAATCTT
TTTTGCGTGCGATCAGCTTGTCGCTGTTCCTTTTCGGGAGGATACTTTCCTTGGAGAAGCCTCCGGTCTG
TACTTCGGTCTTTTTAACGATGTTCACCTGCGGCATGGACAGGACCTTCCGGACTGTCGCGAAATCCCTA
CCCTTGTCCCACACGATTTCTCCTGTTTCTCCGTTTGTTTCGATAAGTGGTCGCTTCCGAATCTCTCCAT
TGGCCAGTGTAATCTCGGTCTTGAAAAAATTCATAATATTGCTGTAAAAGAAGTACTTAGCGGTGGCCTT
GCCTATTTCCTGCTCAGACTTTGCGATCATTTTCCTAACATCGTACACTTTATAGTCTCCGTAAACAAAT
TCAGATTCAAGCTTGGGATATTTTTTGATAAGTGCAGTGCCTACCACTGCATTCAGGTAGGCATCATGCG
CATGGTGGTAATTGTTGATCTCTCTCACCTTATAAAACTGAAAGTCCTTTCTGAAATCTGAGACCAGCTT
AGACTTCAGAGTAATAACTTTCACCTCTCGAATCAGTTTGTCATTTTCATCGTACTTGGTGTTCATGCGT
GAATCGAGAATTTGGGCCACGTGCTTGGTGATCTGGCGTGTCTCAACAAGCTGCCTTTTGATGAAGCCGG
CTTTATCCAACTCAGACAGGCCACCTCGTTCAGCCTTAGTCAGATTATCGAACTTCCGTTGTGTGATCAG
TTTGGCGTTCAGCAGCTGCCGCCAATAATTTTTCATTTTCTTGACAACTTCTTCTGAGGGGACGTTATCA
CTCTTCCCTCTATTTTTATCGGATCTTGTCAACACTTTATTATCAATAGAATCATCTTTGAGAAAAGACT
GGGGCACGATATGATCCACGTCGTAGTCGGAGAGCCGATTGATGTCCAGTTCCTGATCCACGTACATGTC
CCTGCCGTTCTGCAGGTAGTACAGGTAGAGCTTCTCATTCTGAAGCTGGGTGTTTTCAACTGGGTGTTCC
TTAAGGATTTGGGACCCCAGTTCTTTTATACCCTCTTCAATCCTCTTCATCCTTTCCCTACTGTTCTTCT
GTCCCTTCTGGGTAGTTTGGTTCTCTCGGGCCATCTCGATAACGATATTCTCGGGCTTATGCCTTCCCAT
TACTTTGACGAGTTCATCCACGACCTTAACGGTCTGCAGTATTCCCTTTTTGATAGCTGGGCTACCTGCA
AGATTAGCGATGTGCTCGTGAAGACTGTCCCCCTGGCCAGAAACTTGTGCTTTCTGGATGTCCTCCTTAA
AGGTGAGAGAGTCATCATGGATCAACTGCATGAAGTTCCGGTTGGCAAATCCATCGGACTTAAGAAAATC
CAGGATTGTCTTTCCACTCTGCTTGTCTCGGATCCCATTGATCAGTTTTCTTGACAGCCGCCCCCATCCT
GTATATCGGCGCCTCTTGAGCTGTTTCATGACTTTGTCGTCGAAGAGATGAGCGTAAGTTTTCAAGCGTT
CTTCAATCATCTCCCTATCTTCAAACAACGTAAGGGTGAGGACAATGTCCTCAAGAATGTCCTCGTTCTC
CTCATTGTCCAGGAAGTCCTTGTCTTTAATGATTTTCAGGAGATCGTGATACGTTCCCAGGGATGCGTTG
AAGCGATCCTCCACTCCGCTGATTTCAACAGAGTCGAAACATTCAATCTTTTTGAAATAGTCTTCTTTGA
GCTGTTTCACGGTAACTTTCCGGTTCGTCTTGAAGAGGAGGTCCACGATAGCTTTCTTCTGCTCTCCAGA
CAGGAATGCTGGCTTTCTCATCCCTTCTGTGACGTATTTGACCTTGGTGAGCTCGTTATAAACTGTGAAG
TACTCGTACAGCAGAGAGTGTTTAGGAAGCACCTTTTCGTTAGGCAGATTTTTATCAAAGTTAGTCATCC
TTTCGATGAAGGACTGGGCAGAGGCCCCCTTATCCACGACTTCCTCGAAGTTCCAGGGAGTGATGGTCTC
TTCTGATTTGCGAGTCATCCACGCGAATCTGGAATTTCCCCGGGCGAGGGGGCCTACATAGTAGGGTATC
CGAAATGTGAGGATTTTCTCAATCTTTTCCCTGTTATCTTTCAAAAAGGGGTAGAAATCCTCTTGCCGCC
TGAGGATAGCGTGCAGTTCGCCCAGGTGAATCTGGTGGGGGATGCTTCCATTGTCGAAAGTGCGCTGTTT
GCGCAACAGATCTTCTCTGTTAAGCTTTACCAGCAGCTCCTCGGTGCCGTCCATTTTTTCCAAGATGGGC
TTAATAAATTTGTAAAATTCCTCCTGGCTTGCTCCGCCGTCAATGTATCCGGCGTAGCCATTTTTAGACT
GATCGAAGAAAATTTCCTTGTACTTCTCAGGCAGTTGCTGTCTGACAAGGGCCTTCAGCAAAGTCAAGTC
TTGGTGGTGCTCATCATAGCGCTTGATCATACTAGCGCTCAGCGGAGCTTTGGTGATCTCCGTGTTCACT
CGCAGAATATCACTCAGCAGAATGGCGTCTGACAGGTTCTTTGCCGCCAAAAAAAGGTCTGCGTACTGGT
CGCCGATCTGGGCCAGCAGATTGTCGAGATCATCATCGTAGGTGTCTTTGCTCAGTTGAAGCTTGGCATC
TTCGGCCAGGTCGAAGTTAGATTTAAAGTTGGGGGTCAGCCCGAGTGACAGGGCGATAAGATTACCAAAC
AGGCCGTTCTTCTTCTCCCCAGGGAGCTGTGCGATGAGGTTTTCGAGCCGCCGGGATTTGGACAGCCTAG
CGCTCAGGATTGCTTTGGCGTCAACTCCGGATGCGTTGATCGGGTTCTCTTCGAAAAGCTGATTGTAAGT
CTGAACCAGTTGGATAAAGAGTTTGTCGACATCGCTGTTGTCTGGGTTCAGGTCCCCCTCGATGAGGAAG
TGTCCCCGAAATTTGATCATATGCGCCAGCGCGAGATAGATCAACCGCAAGTCAGCCTTATCAGTACTGT
CTACAAGCTTCTTCCTCAGATGATATATGGTTGGGTACTTTTCATGGTACGCCACCTCGTCCACGATATT
GCCAAAGATTGGGTGGCGCTCGTGCTTTTTATCCTCCTCCACCAAAAAGGACTCCTCCAGCCTATGGAAG
AAAGAGTCATCCACCTTAGCCATCTCATTACTAAAGATCTCCTGCAGGTAGCAGATCCGATTCTTTCTGC
GGGTATATCTGCGCCGTGCTGTTCTTTTGAGCCGCGTGGCTTCGGCCGTCTCCCCGGAGTCGAACAGGAG
GGCGCCAATGAGGTTCTTCTTTATGCTGTGGCGATCGGTATTGCCCAGAACTTTGAATTTTTTGCTCGGC
ACCTTGTACTCGTCCGTAATGACGGCCCAGCCGACGCTGTTTGTGCCGATATCGAGCCCAATGGAGTACT
TCTTGTCCACCTTCCGCTTTTTCTTGGGCATGCTCGAGGGTTGCGTGTGTATCTGTGTGCAGTGGATATT
GTTACCGAGTTTGGTGAGCGTGAGTCCGTTAGTGCCCTGGTGGTGGTGGATTAGGAGAGTGGGTGACTCG
GTGTCCATGGCTTTCTTCGCTCATTATAGGAGGGGAAAGGAATGAGGGAGGGTGGGGAGACCGCGTCTGT
TGTTGACCACCGATTTACTTCTTGCCTCCCTTCCCCTCCCTCCCCTCAATCCGTACGACACAAATAGTAG
CCGAGTGTCTGCTGCAGAGCGCATGATTAGTGTGGTAGACAACGAGGGAGGGAAGGATGTACAGGGCATG
GCACGGAGAAGCGATGGTGGCCAGGAAGAGGAGAGGTCGCGAGAACAGGATGTGTTGCGAATGGATAAAA
ACAGAAAGCGATGGCTCTGGGCTTCGAAAGCAGGGGACATTAGGACGTGTAGACCATCTCGACGGATCCC
TCTGTATCTCTGTTGTGCGTGAATGTTTTCTGTGCACGTGTAGTGTGTGAGAGTAGAACCCGGGAACTCG
AACAGAGAAAAGCATGGGTGGCTGTGGTGTGGAGGCTTCGTTCCCACCACATGCCCTTCTCCTTCGCCTC
GCCTCTCCCTGCCTTCTTCCACGCACCCTTGCGCCCCTCGTTCTCAATACCTGGCTCACTTCCACCATTC
AAACAACCATCACGATACAGGCATTTATCTATCGTTGAAGACTTCTTCCTCCGGTAGATCTTAGCCAAGG
TAAGAAGAGGGGCATGCAGCAAGGAGAAAGAAATGATGCATGATGAGGAATAGAAGGGGAGGAGGGAGGG
ATATGATGGGAAGCGAAAGCGCATATTCTGGTGGTCTGCTGCCTGATGGGGACGCGTCTAGCTGTGACAC
TGAGGACGGTGGCTGCTGGTGGCTGCGGGCGCTGCCTTGGTGATCAATGGGAGTAAAGGGAGGGAAGGAG
GTAGCGTGAACGGATGACGCGGAGAAGTTTAGGGGTCTCTTTACGTATCGCCCCTGCCGCCCGCCTCTCT
GCGATAAATGTGCCTGTTACCCTGCAGCCTCTATTCTTCACTGTGTTCCTGTTTTCCAACAGCCTCTATT
CTTCCCTGTCTTTTGTTGCAGTGGCGTCATCCTCTCTTTGCCCCAGTCGTCGTTCTCTCGACTCACTCAC
TCCCCCCCTCCTTCCCTCCCTCCATCCACAGAATCGATGAAGAGCAGGCCTTGGCTCTTCGTTTTAGAGC
TAGAAATAGCAAGTTAAAATAAGGCTAGTCCGTTATCAACTTGAAAAAGTGGCACCGAGTCGGTGCTTTT
GGCCGGCATGGTCCCAGCCTCCTCGCTGGCGCCGGCTGGGCAACATGCTTCGGCATGGCGAATGGGACTC
CTGGGTACCATGGGAAAGAAAGGATGAGAAAGGAGAAAGGACATCTAGATAACCGGCATATCACGGTGGT
GTATTAGTGTAGAATAGTGAAGAGAAGACTTGGGAAAATGTGTAGGAAAGGTTGTTTCTGTGTATGTGGG
TTGGGATGGGTGGCTGTTTGAGAAGGAACAGCGGGCAGGGCGATGTAGTGCTGAACGGGCACGGAACCAC
TGAGACTGAAGGAAGTAGGGAGAGAGAGGGGCAGGGGACGTGCACTTTAATCTTTGCCTCGGTAGAGTAT
ACCCATGCAAGAGTATGTGGCCACCTGTGGTGGCTTTTGGCCAGGTCTGGTGCAGTGCCAATCATCTCCC
ATCAATAATACAACTTCAGAACAACGGCGCATTGATGGGGAGAGAGAAAGTAAATTTAAGTAAGGGGTAC
GTAGTAGAGGATTCAACTGAAATATTTTCGAGGAGCGGTTGGGAAGTTGACCGATTGAAAGGAGAAGGGA
GGGGAGCAGGTGTGATAGTCATGTGTAAAGTAATTCTTTTTTGCCGTCGTCACACAATCCACATCAATGA
TAAAATATGTTTAAGGATCAATCACACGGAGTCGGTCATAAGGCAACCGCAAACGCAATGCAAACTAGCA
AGCAAGCAGGACCACAACAACAACCATTACCATCACAGGCGACAGCAGCAGCAGCTGCAGCAGCAGCAAG
GCAAGCAAAGGCCATCTGCGCGTGGACTTTTCCAGGCACCGGCTTTAAGCGTAATTTTCAATGATTGTTG
TCCGTGTATCCTCTCACCCTTTCACCGCTTGCGCGCACGTGAGCAGCACAACTGGTAATGCCCGAGGACA
ATAGACGAGGAAAAAGAAGAAGAAAAATGAAGAGGGAGTGATGAAGAAGAAGAGAAGAATAAAAGAAGAC
AGAAAAGAAGATAAAAAAGTCAAAAGACGACAAAGACGGAAAAAAAAGAAACGCGCAATTTTAACACCAG
CAACGACGACGAAAAGGGCGTCAGCTTTGCACCGGT
Features (pLannotate 1.2.2; 8 found; start..end, strand, type, name):
     22..126     +  promoter       AmpR promoter: bla
    127..987     +  CDS            AmpR: β-lactamase; bla; confers resistance to ampicillin, carbenicillin, and related antibiotics
   1158..1746    +  rep_origin     ori: high-copy-number ColE1/pMB1/pBR322/pUC origin of replication
   1928..2087    -  polyA_signal   CaMV poly(A) signal (fragment): cauliflower mosaic virus polyadenylation signal
   2185..2202    -  misc_feature   MCS (fragment): pUC18/19 multiple cloning site
   2918..3433    -  CDS            LUCI_OPLGR (fragment): Experimental evidence at protein level: Swiss-Prot protein existence level 1. Catalytic subunit of oplophorus-luciferin 2-monooxygenase. Oxidoreductase that converts coelenterazine (the oplophorus luciferin) to coelenteramide under emission of blue light with a maximum at 454 nm. Is also active with bisdeoxycoelenterazine. From Oplophorus gracilirostris (Luminous shrimp).
   3467..7569    -  CDS            Cas9 (fragment): Cas9 (Csn1) endonuclease from the Streptococcus pyogenes Type II CRISPR/Cas system generates RNA-guided double strand breaks in DNA
   8811..8886    +  misc_RNA       gRNA scaffold: guide RNA scaffold for the Streptococcus pyogenes CRISPR/Cas9 system
