[The description below was written by a language model from this plasmid's Addgene catalogue record and pLannotate feature annotations shown in this document.]
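Description:
pNOC-CRISPR-compact is an empty-backbone CRISPR vector for the oleaginous microalga Nannochloropsis, built to express both Cas9 and a single guide RNA from an episome rather than from an integrated transgene. In E. coli it is maintained as a high-copy plasmid through a ColE1/pUC-type origin and selected with ampicillin via the bla promoter and β-lactamase gene. The catalogue entry states that it carries no algal selection marker. The depositor's sequence (10,166 bp) contains a Saccharomyces cerevisiae CEN6 centromere fused to an autonomously replicating sequence, the CEN/ARS element intended to let the plasmid persist extrachromosomally in the alga.

The payload is a Streptococcus pyogenes Cas9 coding sequence joined at its downstream end to a luciferase derived from the Oplophorus gracilirostris catalytic subunit (the Cas9-Nlux fusion), so that nuclease expression can be followed by luminescence. The S. pyogenes guide RNA scaffold lies on the opposite strand, roughly 1.2 kb beyond the start of Cas9. The record names a "Ribi promoter", and this divergent layout would be consistent with a promoter region sitting between the two units, but the promoter itself is not annotated in either feature table. As an empty backbone, it receives a target-specific spacer by restriction cloning; the exact cloning site is not stated. The associated work used the system for marker-free, nontransgenic gene disruption in N. oceanica.

The two sequence records differ. The repository's sequencing result is shorter (9,976 nt), shows no annotated CEN/ARS, and instead has a CaMV polyadenylation signal fragment after the origin that is not annotated in the depositor sequence. The remaining features agree in order and orientation.
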