Addgene plasmid #99369: pNOC-CRISPR-compact
Purpose: (Empty Backbone) Expresses Cas9-Nlux and sgRNA. Contains CEN/ARS. No selection marker.
Depositing lab: Eva Farre. Depositing organization: Michigan State University. Publication: Nontransgenic Marker-Free Gene Disruption by an Episomal CRISPR System in the Oleaginous Microalga, Nannochloropsis oceanica CCMP1779. Poliner E, Takeuchi T, Du ZY, Benning C, Farre EM. ACS Synth Biol. 2018 Apr 20;7(4):962-968. doi: 10.1021/acssynbio.7b00362. Epub 2018 Mar 14. PubMed 29518315.
Backbone
  Vector backbone: pNOC-ARS-CRISPR-compact
  Backbone size (bp): 10166
  Vector type: Algae, Nannochloropsis expression
  Promoter: Ribi promoter
  Tag / fusion protein: Cas9-Nlux
Growth in bacteria
  Bacterial resistance: Ampicillin, 100 μg/mL
  Growth temperature: 37°C
  Growth strain: DH5alpha
  Copy number: High Copy
Gene/Insert
  Cloning method: Restriction Enzyme
  Sequencing primers: 5′ ACAAGATAAAAGGTAGTATTTGTTGGC; 3′ ACTTCCTGCTCTCAGGTATTAATG
Terms and licenses: Academic/Nonprofit Terms; Industry Terms: Not Available to Industry
How to cite: pNOC-CRISPR-compact was a gift from Eva Farre (Addgene plasmid # 99369 ; http://n2t.net/addgene:99369 ; RRID:Addgene_99369)
